Addgene plasmid #56622: mVenus-Talin-18
Purpose: Localization: Focal Adhesions, Excitation: 515, Emission: 528
Depositing lab: Michael Davidson. Depositing organization: Florida State University, Tallahassee.
Backbone
  Vector backbone: mVenus
  Backbone size w/o insert (bp): 4750
  Vector type: Mammalian Expression
  Selectable markers: Neomycin (select with G418)
Growth in bacteria
  Bacterial resistance: Kanamycin, 50 μg/mL
  Growth temperature: 37°C
  Growth strain: DH5alpha
  Copy number: High Copy
Gene/Insert
  Gene/Insert name: Talin (alt name: NM_011602.5)
  Species: M. musculus (mouse)
  Promoter: CMV
  Tag / fusion protein: mVenus
  Cloning method: Unknown
  Sequencing primers: 5′ CMV-F; 3′ SV40pA-R
Terms and licenses: Academic/Nonprofit Terms; Industry Terms
Depositor comments: . Excitation = 515; Emission = 528
How to cite: mVenus-Talin-18 was a gift from Michael Davidson (Addgene plasmid # 56622 ; http://n2t.net/addgene:56622 ; RRID:Addgene_56622)
