[The description below was written by a language model from this plasmid's Addgene catalogue record and pLannotate feature annotations shown in this document.]
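Description:
mVenus-Talin-18 is a mammalian expression plasmid, about 12.8 kb in the sequenced record, that produces mouse talin-1 (Tln1) fused to the monomeric yellow fluorescent protein mVenus. It is built on an mVenus fusion backbone listed as 4750 bp without the insert. In bacteria it replicates from a high-copy ColE1/pUC-type origin and is selected with kanamycin. An f1 origin is also present, a common backbone element that permits single-stranded DNA production. One NeoR/KanR gene (aminoglycoside phosphotransferase from Tn5) serves both hosts. It sits behind tandem bacterial (bla-type) and SV40 early promoters and ends in an HSV TK polyadenylation signal, so it confers kanamycin resistance in E. coli and G418 resistance in transfected mammalian cells. Short annotated fragments of an RSF origin, SV40 large T antigen and a ble gene appear to be partial matches within backbone sequence rather than functional parts.

The expression cassette is driven by the human cytomegalovirus immediate-early enhancer and promoter. The mVenus coding sequence comes first, followed by a short stretch of multiple cloning site sequence that acts as a linker. The Tln1 coding sequence, roughly 7.6 kb, follows, placing the fluorescent protein at the N-terminus of talin. The "18" in the name may refer to linker length, but the record does not say so. Transcripts are terminated by an SV40 polyadenylation signal. Talin is a large cytoskeletal protein concentrated at sites of cell–substratum contact, and the construct is described as a focal adhesion localization marker. It is suited to live- or fixed-cell fluorescence imaging of adhesion structures, with excitation at about 515 nm and emission at about 528 nm.
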