Features (pLannotate 1.2.2; 16 found; start..end, strand, type, name):
     72..131     +  rep_origin     RSF ori (fragment): Plasmids containing the RSF 1030 origin of replication can be propagated in E. coli cells that contain additional plasmids with compatible origins.
    199..502     +  enhancer       CMV enhancer: human cytomegalovirus immediate early enhancer
    503..706     +  promoter       CMV promoter: human cytomegalovirus (CMV) immediate early promoter
    751..1467    +  CDS            mVenus: mVenus is a basic (constitutively fluorescent) yellow fluorescent protein published in 2006, derived from Aequorea victoria. It is reported to be a rapidly-maturing monomer with moderate acid sensitivity.
   1468..1494    +  misc_feature   MCS (fragment): multiple cloning site
   1522..9144    +  CDS            Tln1: TLN1_MOUSE - Also known as Tln. Experimental evidence at protein level: Swiss-Prot protein existence level 1. Probably involved in connections of major cytoskeletal structures to the plasma membrane. High molecular weight cytoskeletal protein concentrated at regions of cell-substratum contact and, in lymphocytes, at cell-cell contacts. From Mus musculus (Mouse).
   9574..9610    +  misc_feature   MCS (fragment): multiple cloning site
   9627..9711    +  CDS            large T antigen (fragment): large T antigen from SV40 (simian virus 40)
   9734..9855    +  polyA_signal   SV40 poly(A) signal: SV40 polyadenylation signal
   9889..10317   -  rep_origin     f1 ori (sequence partly withheld): f1 bacteriophage origin of replication; arrow indicates direction of (+) strand synthesis
  10344..10448   +  promoter       AmpR promoter: bla
  10450..10807   +  promoter       SV40 promoter: SV40 enhancer and early promoter
  10842..11636   +  CDS            NeoR/KanR: aminoglycoside phosphotransferase from Tn5; aph(3')-II (or nptII); confers resistance to neomycin, kanamycin, and G418 (Geneticin®)
  11657..11809   +  CDS            ble (fragment): BLE_KLEPN - Experimental evidence at protein level: Swiss-Prot protein existence level 1. Binding protein with a strong affinity to the bleomycin family of antibiotics. Binds to CL990; an antimitotic-antibiotic compound. From Klebsiella pneumoniae.
  11868..11915   +  polyA_signal   HSV TK poly(A) signal: herpes simplex virus thymidine kinase polyadenylation signal (Cole and Stacy, 1985)
  12244..24      +  rep_origin     ori (across the origin): high-copy-number ColE1/pMB1/pBR322/pUC origin of replication
>Addgene plasmid #56622 | mVenus-Talin-18 | addgene full sequence | sequence record 241044 | Addgene NGS Result
TCAGGGGGGCGGAGCCTATGGAAAAACGCCAGCAACGCGGCCTTTTTACGGTTCCTGGCCTTTTGCTGGC
CTTTTGCTCACATGTTCTTTCCTGCGTTATCCCCTGATTCTGTGGATAACCGTATTACCGCCATGCATTA
GTTATTAATAGTAATCAATTACGGGGTCATTAGTTCATAGCCCATATATGGAGTTCCGCGTTACATAACT
TACGGTAAATGGCCCGCCTGGCTGACCGCCCAACGACCCCCGCCCATTGACGTCAATAATGACGTATGTT
CCCATAGTAACGCCAATAGGGACTTTCCATTGACGTCAATGGGTGGAGTATTTACGGTAAACTGCCCACT
TGGCAGTACATCAAGTGTATCATATGCCAAGTACGCCCCCTATTGACGTCAATGACGGTAAATGGCCCGC
CTGGCATTATGCCCAGTACATGACCTTATGGGACTTTCCTACTTGGCAGTACATCTACGTATTAGTCATC
GCTATTACCATGGTGATGCGGTTTTGGCAGTACATCAATGGGCGTGGATAGCGGTTTGACTCACGGGGAT
TTCCAAGTCTCCACCCCATTGACGTCAATGGGAGTTTGTTTTGGCACCAAAATCAACGGGACTTTCCAAA
ATGTCGTAACAACTCCGCCCCATTGACGCAAATGGGCGGTAGGCGTGTACGGTGGGAGGTCTATATAAGC
AGAGCTGGTTTAGTGAACCGTCAGATCCGCTAGCGCTACCGGTCGCCACCATGGTGAGCAAGGGCGAGGA
GCTGTTCACCGGGGTGGTGCCCATCCTGGTCGAGCTGGACGGCGACGTAAACGGCCACAAGTTCAGCGTG
TCCGGCGAGGGCGAGGGCGATGCCACCTACGGCAAGCTGACCCTGAAGCTGATCTGCACCACCGGCAAGC
TGCCCGTGCCCTGGCCCACCCTCGTGACCACCCTGGGCTACGGCCTGCAGTGCTTCGCCCGCTACCCCGA
CCACATGAAGCAGCACGACTTCTTCAAGTCCGCCATGCCCGAAGGCTACGTCCAGGAGCGCACCATCTTC
TTCAAGGACGACGGCAACTACAAGACCCGCGCCGAGGTGAAGTTCGAGGGCGACACCCTGGTGAACCGCA
TCGAGCTGAAGGGCATCGACTTCAAGGAGGACGGCAACATCCTGGGGCACAAGCTGGAGTACAACTACAA
CAGCCACAACGTCTATATCACCGCCGACAAGCAGAAGAACGGCATCAAGGCCAACTTCAAGATCCGCCAC
AACATCGAGGACGGCGGCGTGCAGCTCGCCGACCACTACCAGCAGAACACCCCCATCGGCGACGGCCCCG
TGCTGCTGCCCGACAACCACTACCTGAGCTACCAGTCCAAACTGAGCAAAGACCCCAACGAGAAGCGCGA
TCACATGGTCCTGCTGGAGTTCGTGACCGCCGCCGGGATCACTCTCGGCATGGACGAGCTGTACAAGTCC
GGACTCAGATCTCGAGCTCAAGCTAGCTTCGAATTCGCAGAAGCTGCCACCATGGTTGCGCTTTCGCTGA
AGATTAGCATTGGGAATGTGGTGAAGACGATGCAATTTGAGCCATCTACCATGGTGTACGACGCCTGCCG
CATGATTCGTGAGCGGATCCCAGAGGCCCTGGCTGGCCCTCCCAACGACTTTGGGCTCTTTCTGTCAGAT
GATGACCCCAAAAAAGGCATCTGGCTAGAGGCTGGGAAAGCTTTGGACTACTACATGCTCCGAAATGGGG
ACACCATGGAGTACAGAAAAAAGCAGAGACCCCTGAAGATACGGATGTTAGACGGAACGGTGAAGACTAT
CATGGTGGATGACTCCAAGACCGTCACAGACATGCTCATGACCATTTGTGCCCGAATTGGTATCACCAAC
CATGATGAGTATTCACTGGTTCGAGAGCTGATGGAAGAAAAGAAAGATGAGGGGACAGGGACCCTGAGAA
AAGACAAGACCCTACTGCGAGATGAAAAGAAGATGGAGAAGCTAAAGCAGAAGTTGCACACAGACGATGA
GTTGAACTGGCTGGACCATGGGCGGACACTGAGGGAACAGGGAGTGGAAGAGCATGAGACGTTGCTGCTG
CGGAGAAAGTTCTTCTACTCAGACCAGAATGTGGATTCCCGAGACCCTGTACAGCTGAACCTTCTCTATG
TGCAGGCACGAGATGACATCCTGAATGGCTCCCATCCTGTCTCCTTTGACAAGGCCTGTGAATTTGCAGG
CTTCCAGTGCCAGATCCAGTTTGGACCTCACAATGAACAGAAGCACAAGGCTGGCTTCCTTGACCTGAAG
GACTTCCTGCCCAAGGAGTATGTGAAGCAGAAGGGAGAGCGTAAGATCTTTCAGGCACACAAGAATTGTG
GGCAGATGAGTGAAATTGAGGCCAAGGTACGCTACGTGAAGCTGGCCCGTTCCCTCAAGACTTACGGTGT
CTCCTTCTTCCTAGTCAAGGAAAAGATGAAGGGGAAGAATAAACTGGTGCCCAGGCTGTTGGGCATCACT
AAGGAGTGTGTGATGCGTGTGGATGAGAAGACCAAGGAGGTGATTCAGGAATGGAGCCTCACCAACATCA
AACGCTGGGCTGCCTCTCCCAAGAGCTTTACTCTGGACTTTGGAGACTATCAGGATGGCTACTACTCAGT
ACAGACGACAGAAGGCGAGCAGATCGCACAGCTCATTGCTGGCTACATAGATATCATCCTTAAGAAGAAA
AAAAGCAAGGACCATTTTGGGCTGGAGGGAGATGAAGAGTCTACTATGTTGGAGGACTCAGTGTCTCCCA
AAAAGTCAACAGTCCTTCAGCAGCAGTACAACCGAGTGGGGAAAGTGGAGCACGGCTCTGTGGCTCTGCC
AGCCATCATGCGCTCTGGAGCCTCTGGTCCTGAGAATTTCCAGGTGGGGAGCATGCCACCTGCCCAGCAG
CAGATCACCAGTGGCCAGATGCACCGAGGACACATGCCACCTCTGACTTCAGCCCAGCAGGCGCTCACTG
GAACCATTAACTCCAGCATGCAGGCTGTGCAGGCTGCCCAGGCCACTCTGGATGACTTTGAGACTCTACC
CCCTCTTGGCCAGGATGCTGCCTCCAAAGCTTGGCGTAAGAACAAGATGGATGAATCAAAGCATGAGATC
CACTCCCAGGTAGATGCCATCACAGCTGGCACTGCCTCTGTGGTAAACCTGACAGCAGGAGATCCTGCAG
AGACAGACTATACAGCAGTGGGCTGTGCAGTCACCACCATCTCTTCCAACCTGACGGAGATGTCCCGTGG
GGTGAAGCTATTGGCTGCCCTGCTGGAGGATGAAGGCGGCAATGGCCGGCCCCTTCTGCAAGCAGCAAAG
GGCCTTGCAGGGGCTGTGTCGGAACTGCTTCGCAGTGCTCAGCCCGCCAGCGCTGAGCCTCGTCAGAACC
TGCTGCAGGCAGCCGGGAACGTGGGCCAGGCCAGTGGGGAGCTGTTGCAGCAAATTGGGGAAAGTGACAC
TGACCCCCACTTCCAGGATGTTCTAATGCAGCTAGCAAACGCAGTGGCAAGTGCTGCAGCCGCCCTGGTC
CTCAAGGCCAAGAGTGTGGCCCAGCGCACAGAGGATTCCGGGCTTCAGACCCAAGTGATTGCTGCAGCTA
CGCAATGTGCTCTGTCCACTTCCCAGCTGGTGGCCTGTACCAAGGTGGTAGCACCTACAATCAGCTCACC
TGTGTGCCAAGAACAGCTAGTCGAGGCTGGGCGACTGGTGGCCAAAGCTGTGGAGGGCTGTGTGTCTGCC
TCGCAAGCAGCTACAGAAGATGGACAGCTGCTTCGAGGGGTAGGAGCAGCAGCCACGGCTGTCACCCAGG
CCCTCAATGAGCTGCTGCAGCACGTGAAGGCCCACGCCACCGGAGCTGGGCCTGCCGGTCGGTATGACCA
AGCCACTGATACCATCCTCACCGTCACTGAAAACATCTTCAGCTCCATGGGTGATGCTGGGGAGATGGTG
CGCCAGGCCCGCATCCTGGCCCAAGCCACCTCAGACCTGGTCAATGCTATCAAGGCCGATGCTGAGGGGG
AGAGTGATCTGGAGAACTCTAGAAAGCTCCTGAGTGCTGCCAAGATCCTCGCTGATGCCACCGCCAAGAT
GGTGGAGGCGGCCAAGGGAGCAGCCGCCCACCCTGACAGTGAGGAACAGCAGCAGCGACTGCGTGAAGCA
GCTGAGGGGCTTCGCATGGCCACCAATGCAGCTGCGCAGAACGCCATCAAGAAGAAGTTGGTGCAGCGCC
TGGAGCATGCAGCCAAGCAAGCTGCAGCCTCTGCAACACAGACCATTGCTGCAGCCCAACATGCAGCCTC
TGCCCCCAAGGCCTCTGCGGGCCCCCAGCCCCTACTGGTGCAGAGCTGTAAGGCCGTGGCAGAGCAGATT
CCGTTGCTGGTGCAGGGTGTCCGAGGAAGTCAAGCTCAGCCTGACAGCCCTAGTGCTCAGCTCGCCCTCA
TTGCTGCCAGCCAGAGCTTCCTGCAGCCAGGTGGGAAGATGGTGGCAGCGGCAAAAGCCTCAGTGCCAAC
AATTCAGGACCAGGCTTCAGCGATGCAGCTGAGTCAGTGCGCAAAGAACCTAGGCACTGCCCTGGCCGAG
CTGCGCACTGCTGCTCAGAAGGCTCAGGAGGCATGTGGACCTTTGGAGATGGATTCTGCACTGAGTGTTG
TACAAAATCTAGAGAAAGACCTACAGGAAATAAAAGCAGCAGCTCGAGATGGCAAGCTTAAGCCCTTACC
TGGGGAAACAATGGAGAAGTGTACCCAAGATCTTGGCAACAGCACCAAAGCGGTGAGCTCTGCCATCGCC
AAGCTGCTGGGGGAGATTGCCCAGGGCAACGAGAACTATGCAGGTATTGCAGCTCGGGATGTAGCTGGTG
GACTAAGGTCACTAGCCCAGGCTGCGCGGGGTGTGGCTGCGCTGACATCAGATCCTGCAGTGCAGGCCAT
TGTGCTTGACACAGCCAGCGACGTTCTGGACAAGGCCAGCAGCCTCATTGAAGAGGCAAAAAAAGCATCT
GGACACCCAGGGGACCCAGAAAGCCAGCAAAGGCTTGCTCAGGTAGCTAAAGCAGTGACCCAAGCCCTGA
ACCGCTGTGTCAGCTGCCTGCCTGGCCAAAGAGACGTGGATAATGCCCTACGAGCCGTTGGAGATGCCAG
CAAGCGACTCCTGAGTGACTTGCTTCCTCCAAGCACGGGGACATTTCAAGAAGCACAGAGCCGATTGAAT
GAAGCTGCAGCTGGGTTAAATCAGGCCGCCACAGAACTGGTGCAAGCCTCCCGAGGAACTCCTCAGGACC
TGGCTCGGGCCTCCGGCCGATTTGGACAGGACTTCAGCACCTTCCTGGAAGCTGGTGTGGAGATGGCCGG
ACAGGCCCCGAGCCAGGAGGACCGAGCCCAGGTGGTGTCCAACCTGAAGGGCATATCCATGTCTTCAAGC
AAACTTCTCCTTGCCGCTAAGGCCTTGTCCACAGACCCTGCTTCTCCCAACCTCAAGAGTCAGCTGGCTG
CGGCTGCCCGGGCAGTGACGGACAGCATCAACCAGCTCATCACCATGTGCACCCAGCAGGCACCTGGCCA
GAAGGAGTGTGACAATGCACTTCGGCAGCTAGAGACAGTCCGAGAACTCCTGGAGAATCCAGTCCAGCCC
ATCAACGACATGTCCTACTTCGGTTGCTTGGACAGTGTCATGGAGAACTCCAAGGTCCTAGGTGAGGCCA
TGACTGGCATCTCCCAAAATGCCAAGAATGGAAATCTGCCGGAGTTTGGAGATGCCATTGCCACAGCCTC
CAAGGCTCTCTGTGGCTTCACGGAGGCAGCCGCACAGGCAGCATATCTAGTTGGTGTCTCTGACCCCAAC
AGCCAAGCTGGACAGCAAGGACTGGTGGAACCCACACAGTTTGCCCGTGCAAACCAGGCAATTCAGATGG
CCTGTCAGAGTCTGGGGGAGCCTGGCTGTACCCAGGCCCAGGTGTTATCTGCAGCCACTATTGTAGCCAA
ACACACATCTGCATTGTGTAACAGCTGTCGCCTGGCTTCCGCTAGGACTGCCAATCCCACTGCCAAGCGC
CAGTTTGTACAGTCAGCCAAGGAGGTGGCCAACAGTACAGCCAATCTTGTCAAGACCATCAAGGCACTAG
ATGGGGACTTCACAGAAGAGAACCGTGCCCAGTGCCGAGCAGCCACAGCCCCTCTGCTGGAAGCTGTGGA
TAACCTGAGTGCCTTTGCCTCCAACCCTGAGTTCTCCAGCGTCCCTGCCCAGATCAGCCCTGAGGGCAGA
GCAGCCATGGAGCCCATTGTAATCTCTGCTAAGACAATGTTGGAGAGTGCTGGAGGGCTCATCCAGACAG
CTCGGGCGTTAGCAGTCAATCCCCGAGACCCCCCACGTTGGTCTGTGCTAGCTGGCCACTCTCGGACTGT
CTCAGATTCCATCAAGAAACTTATTACAAGCATGAGGGACAAAGCCCCAGGGCAGCTGGAGTGTGAGACA
GCCATTGCGGCTCTGAACAGCTGCTTGCGGGACCTAGATCAGGCTTCGCTTGCCGCTGTCAGCCAGCAGC
TTGCTCCCCGTGAAGGAATCTCTCAAGAGGCTTTGCACACCCAGATGCTCACTGCAGTGCAAGAAATTTC
TCATCTCATTGAGCCGCTGGCCAGCGCTGCTCGGGCTGAAGCCTCCCAGCTGGGACACAAGGTGTCCCAA
ATGGCCCAGTACTTTGAACCACTCACCCTGGCTGCAGTGGGTGCTGCGTCTAAGACCCTGAGCCACCCGC
AGCAGATGGCACTTCTGGACCAGACTAAAACGTTGGCAGAGTCTGCCTTGCAGTTGCTATATACTGCCAA
GGAGGCTGGTGGTAACCCCAAGCAAGCAGCACACACCCAGGAAGCCCTGGAGGAGGCTGTGCAGATGATG
ACAGAGGCCGTAGAAGACCTGACGACGACCCTCAACGAAGCAGCCAGTGCTGCAGGAGTCGTTGGCGGCA
TGGTGGACTCTATCACTCAGGCCATCAACCAGCTAGATGAAGGACCTATGGGTGACCCAGAAGGCTCATT
CGTAGATTACCAGACAACCATGGTGAGGACAGCCAAGGCCATTGCTGTCACTGTTCAGGAGATGGTAACC
AAGTCAAACACCAGCCCTGAAGAGCTAGGCCCTCTTGCCAACCAGCTGACCAGTGACTATGGCCGACTGG
CCTCACAAGCCAAGCCTGCAGCTGTGGCTGCTGAAAATGAAGAGATAGGCGCTCACATCAAACACCGAGT
ACAGGAGCTGGGCCATGGCTGCTCTGCTCTGGTCACCAAGGCAGGTGCCTTGCAGTGTAGCCCCAGTGAT
GTCTACACCAAGAAGGAGCTCATAGAGTGTGCCCGCAGAGTGTCAGAGAAGGTCTCCCATGTTCTGGCTG
CACTCCAGGCTGGGAATCGTGGTACCCAGGCCTGCATTACAGCAGCCAGTGCTGTGTCTGGTATCATTGC
TGACCTCGACACCACCATCATGTTCGCTACTGCTGGCACACTTAACCGTGAGGGTGCTGAAACTTTTGCT
GACCACCGGGAGGGTATCTTAAAGACAGCAAAGGTTCTTGTGGAGGACACCAAGGTCCTAGTGCAGAATG
CAGCTGGGAGCCAGGAGAAGTTGGCACAAGCCGCCCAGTCCTCCGTGGCCACCATTACCCGCCTCGCTGA
TGTGGTCAAGCTCGGTGCAGCCAGCCTAGGAGCCGAAGACCCTGAAACTCAGGTGGTGCTGATCAATGCA
GTAAAGGACGTAGCCAAGGCCCTGGGTGACCTCATCAGCGCTACGAAGGCTGCAGCGGGCAAAGTTGGGG
ATGACCCTGCAGTGTGGCAGCTCAAGAACTCTGCCAAGGTGATGGTGACCAATGTGACATCATTGCTCAA
GACAGTGAAGGCTGTGGAAGATGAGGCCACCAAAGGCACACGGGCCCTAGAGGCAACCACAGAGCACATA
CGTCAGGAACTGGCGGTCTTCTGTTCCCCAGAGCCACCTGCCAAGACCTCTACCCCTGAAGACTTCATCC
GAATGACCAAGGGTATTACTATGGCAACAGCCAAAGCCGTTGCTGCTGGCAATTCCTGTCGACAGGAAGA
TGTCATTGCCACAGCCAATCTGAGCCGACGGGCTATTGCGGACATGCTTCGGGCTTGCAAGGAAGCAGCT
TTCCACCCAGAAGTGGCGCCTGATGTACGGCTCCGAGCCCTGCACTATGGCCGGGAGTGTGCCAATGGTT
ACCTGGAACTGCTGGACCACGTGCTGCTGACCCTTCAGAAGCCAAACCCAGACCTGAAGCAGCAGCTAAC
TGGACACTCAAAGCGGGTTGCTGGCTCTGTGACTGAGCTCATCCAGGCTGCTGAAGCCATGAAAGGAACA
GAGTGGGTGGACCCAGAGGACCCTACTGTCATTGCTGAGAATGAGCTCTTGGGAGCCGCAGCCGCCATCG
AGGCTGCAGCCAAGAAGCTGGAGCAGCTGAAGCCCAGGGCCAAACCCAAGGAGGCGGATGAGTCCTTGAA
CTTTGAGGAACAAATCCTAGAAGCTGCCAAGTCCATCGCTGCAGCCACCAGTGCACTGGTAAAGGCTGCG
TCAGCAGCCCAGAGGGAGCTGGTGGCTCAAGGAAAGGTGGGCGCCATTCCAGCCAATGCACTGGATGATG
GGCAGTGGTCGCAGGGCCTCATTTCCGCTGCCCGTATGGTGGCTGCGGCCACCAACAATCTGTGTGAAGC
AGCTAACGCAGCTGTCCAGGGCCATGCTAGCCAGGAGAAACTCATTTCCTCAGCCAAGCAAGTAGCTGCC
TCCACAGCTCAGCTCCTGGTAGCTTGCAAGGTCAAAGCAGATCAGGACTCTGAGGCAATGAAACGGCTCC
AGGCTGCTGGCAATGCAGTGAAGAGGGCCTCAGATAACCTGGTAAAGGCGGCCCAGAAAGCTGCAGCCTT
CGAAGACCAGGAGAATGAGACGGTGGTGGTGAAGGAGAAAATGGTTGGGGGCATTGCCCAGATTATCGCA
GCACAGGAAGAGATGCTTCGGAAGGAACGAGAGCTGGAAGAGGCTCGGAAAAAGCTCGCCCAGATCCGGC
AGCAGCAGTACAAGTTCTTGCCTTCAGAGCTTCGAGACGAGCACTAAAAAAGCCCTGTGTATTTAATGCA
GACCCAGCCCAGAGACTGTGCCTGCCACTACCAAAGCCTTCTGGGCTGCTCAGGACCCAAGCTGCCCAAC
CCCAGCACTCCCCCAAAGTGCCTGCCAAACCCTGGGCCTGGCCCTGCCCAGTCCCACTGCAAGCCGTGTC
CTCTCCCTGACTCCCAAGTGCCTTTGCACCCTAGGGCCCCTAAGTGCCTGCCCCCCTCCAGAGTATTAAC
GCTCCAAGAGTATTATTAATGCTGCCGTACCTCAGTTTGAACCTGCCAGGGCCCCAGCTGCTCCAGCCTG
CCAGCAGCTTCCAGCCAGTCCCCACGGCCACGTCAGCTCAACTCATCCCTTTTTGATACTATATCCCCTA
CCCAGCTACCTATGGGGCTTGAGGGTTGTAAACCCAAACAGGTCAGACTCCCGGAATTCTGCAGTCGACG
GTACCGCGGGCCCGGGATCCACCGGATCTAGATAACTGATCATAATCAGCCATACCACATTTGTAGAGGT
TTTACTTGCTTTAAAAAACCTCCCACACCTCCCCCTGAACCTGAAACATAAAATGAATGCAATTGTTGTT
GTTAACTTGTTTATTGCAGCTTATAATGGTTACAAATAAAGCAATAGCATCACAAATTTCACAAATAAAG
CATTTTTTTCACTGCATTCTAGTTGTGGTTTGTCCAAACTCATCAATGTATCTTAACGCGTAAATTGTAA
GCGTTAATATTTTGTTAAAATTCGCGTTAAATTTTTGTTAAATCAGCTCATTTTTTAACCAATAGGCCGA
AATCGGCAAAATCCCTTATAAATCAAAAGAATAGACCGAGATAGGGT
[37 nt withheld, positions 9988-10024]
AAAGAACGTGGACTCCAACGTCAAAGG
[49 nt withheld, positions 10052-10100]
T
[91 nt withheld, positions 10102-10192]
G
[124 nt withheld, positions 10194-10317]
CAGGTGGCACTTTTCGGGGAAATGTGCGCGGAACCCCTATTTGTTTATTTTTCTAAATACATTCAAATAT
GTATCCGCTCATGAGACAATAACCCTGATAAATGCTTCAATAATATTGAAAAAGGAAGAGTCCTGAGGCG
GAAAGAACCAGCTGTGGAATGTGTGTCAGTTAGGGTGTGGAAAGTCCCCAGGCTCCCCAGCAGGCAGAAG
TATGCAAAGCATGCATCTCAATTAGTCAGCAACCAGGTGTGGAAAGTCCCCAGGCTCCCCAGCAGGCAGA
AGTATGCAAAGCATGCATCTCAATTAGTCAGCAACCATAGTCCCGCCCCTAACTCCGCCCATCCCGCCCC
TAACTCCGCCCAGTTCCGCCCATTCTCCGCCCCATGGCTGACTAATTTTTTTTATTTATGCAGAGGCCGA
GGCCGCCTCGGCCTCTGAGCTATTCCAGAAGTAGTGAGGAGGCTTTTTTGGAGGCCTAGGCTTTTGCAAA
GATCGATCAAGAGACAGGATGAGGATCGTTTCGCATGATTGAACAAGATGGATTGCACGCAGGTTCTCCG
GCCGCTTGGGTGGAGAGGCTATTCGGCTATGACTGGGCACAACAGACAATCGGCTGCTCTGATGCCGCCG
TGTTCCGGCTGTCAGCGCAGGGGCGCCCGGTTCTTTTTGTCAAGACCGACCTGTCCGGTGCCCTGAATGA
ACTGCAAGACGAGGCAGCGCGGCTATCGTGGCTGGCCACGACGGGCGTTCCTTGCGCAGCTGTGCTCGAC
GTTGTCACTGAAGCGGGAAGGGACTGGCTGCTATTGGGCGAAGTGCCGGGGCAGGATCTCCTGTCATCTC
ACCTTGCTCCTGCCGAGAAAGTATCCATCATGGCTGATGCAATGCGGCGGCTGCATACGCTTGATCCGGC
TACCTGCCCATTCGACCACCAAGCGAAACATCGCATCGAGCGAGCACGTACTCGGATGGAAGCCGGTCTT
GTCGATCAGGATGATCTGGACGAAGAGCATCAGGGGCTCGCGCCAGCCGAACTGTTCGCCAGGCTCAAGG
CGAGCATGCCCGACGGCGAGGATCTCGTCGTGACCCATGGCGATGCCTGCTTGCCGAATATCATGGTGGA
AAATGGCCGCTTTTCTGGATTCATCGACTGTGGCCGGCTGGGTGTGGCGGACCGCTATCAGGACATAGCG
TTGGCTACCCGTGATATTGCTGAAGAGCTTGGCGGCGAATGGGCTGACCGCTTCCTCGTGCTTTACGGTA
TCGCCGCTCCCGATTCGCAGCGCATCGCCTTCTATCGCCTTCTTGACGAGTTCTTCTGAGCGGGACTCTG
GGGTTCGAAATGACCGACCAAGCGACGCCCAACCTGCCATCACGAGATTTCGATTCCACCGCCGCCTTCT
ATGAAAGGTTGGGCTTCGGAATCGTTTTCCGGGACGCCGGCTGGATGATCCTCCAGCGCGGGGATCTCAT
GCTGGAGTTCTTCGCCCACCCTAGGGGGAGGCTAACTGAAACACGGAAGGAGACAATACCGGAAGGAACC
CGCGCTATGACGGCAATAAAAAGACAGAATAAAACGCACGGTGTTGGGTCGTTTGTTCATAAACGCGGGG
TTCGGTCCCAGGGCTGGCACTCTGTCGATACCCCACCGAGACCCCATTGGGGCCAATACGCCCGCGTTTC
TTCCTTTTCCCCACCCCACCCCCCAAGTTCGGGTGAAGGCCCAGGGCTCGCAGCCAACGTCGGGGCGGCA
GGCCCTGCCATAGCCTCAGGTTACTCATATATACTTTAGATTGATTTAAAACTTCATTTTTAATTTAAAA
GGATCTAGGTGAAGATCCTTTTTGATAATCTCATGACCAAAATCCCTTAACGTGAGTTTTCGTTCCACTG
AGCGTCAGACCCCGTAGAAAAGATCAAAGGATCTTCTTGAGATCCTTTTTTTCTGCGCGTAATCTGCTGC
TTGCAAACAAAAAAACCACCGCTACCAGCGGTGGTTTGTTTGCCGGATCAAGAGCTACCAACTCTTTTTC
CGAAGGTAACTGGCTTCAGCAGAGCGCAGATACCAAATACTGTTCTTCTAGTGTAGCCGTAGTTAGGCCA
CCACTTCAAGAACTCTGTAGCACCGCCTACATACCTCGCTCTGCTAATCCTGTTACCAGTGGCTGCTGCC
AGTGGCGATAAGTCGTGTCTTACCGGGTTGGACTCAAGACGATAGTTACCGGATAAGGCGCAGCGGTCGG
GCTGAACGGGGGGTTCGTGCACACAGCCCAGCTTGGAGCGAACGACCTACACCGAACTGAGATACCTACA
GCGTGAGCTATGAGAAAGCGCCACGCTTCCCGAAGGGAGAAAGGCGGACAGGTATCCGGTAAGCGGCAGG
GTCGGAACAGGAGAGCGCACGAGGGAGCTTCCAGGGGGAAACGCCTGGTATCTTTATAGTCCTGTCGGGT
TTCGCCACCTCTGACTTGAGCGTCGATTTTTGTGATGCTCG
