>Addgene plasmid #56622 | mVenus-Talin-18 | depositor partial sequence | sequence record 87510 | insert sequence
TGACGTCAGATCCGCTAGCGCTACCGGTCGCCACCATGGTGAGCAAGGGCGAGGAGCTGTTCACCGGGGT
GGTGCCCATCCTGGTCGAGCTGGACGGCGACGTAAACGGCCACAAGTTCAGCGTGTCCGGCGAGGGCGAG
GGCGATGCCACCTACGGCAAGCTGACCCTGAAGCTGATCTGCACCACCGGCAAGCTGCCCGTGCCCTGGC
CCACCCTCGTGACCACCCTGGGCTACGGCCTGCAGTGCTTCGCCCGCTACCCCGACCACATGAAGCAGCA
CGACTTCTTCAAGTCCGCCATGCCCGAAGGCTACGTCCAGGAGCGCACCATCTTCTTCAAGGACGACGGC
AACTACAAGACCCGCGCCGAGGTGAAGTTCGAGGGCGACACCCTGGTGAACCGCATCGAGCTGAAGGGCA
TCGACTTCAAGGAGGACGGCAACATCCTGGGGCACAAGCTGGAGTACAACTACAACAGCCACAACGTCTA
TATCACCGCCGACAAGCAGAAGAACGGCATCAAGGCCAACTTCAAGATCCGCCACAACATCGAGGACGGC
GGCGTGCAGCTCGCCGACCACTACCAGCAGAACACCCCCATCGGCGACGGCCCCGTGCTGCTGCCCGACA
ACCACTACCTGAGCTACCAGTCCAAACTGAGCAAAGACCCCAACGAGAAGCGCGATCACATGGTCCTGCT
GGAGTTCGTGACCGCCGCCGGGATCACTCTCGGCATGGACGAGCTGTACAAGTCCGGACTCAGATCTCGA
GCTCAAGCTAGCTTCGAATTCGCAGAAGCTGCCACCATGGTTGCGCTTTCGCTGAAGATTAGCATTGGGA
ATGTGGTGAAGACGATGCAATTTGAGCCATCTACCATGGTGTACGACGCCTGCCGCATGATTCGTGAGCG
GATCCCAGAGGCCCTGGCTGGCCCTCCCAACGACTTTGGGCTCTTTCTGTCAGATGATGACCCCAAAAAA
GGCATCTGGCTAGAGGCTGGGAAAGCTTTGGACTACTACATGCTCCGAAATGGGGACACCATGGAGTACA
GAAAAAAGCAGAGACCCCTGAAGATACGGATGTTAGACGGAACGGTGAAGACTATCATGGTGGATGACTC
CAAGACCGTCACAGACATGCTCATGACCATTTGTGCCCGAATTGGTATCACCAACCATGATGAGTATTCA
CTGGTTCGAGAGCTGATGGAAGAAAAGAAAGATGAGGGGACAGGGACCCTGAGAAAAGACAAGACCCTAC
TGCGAGATGAAAAGAAGATGGAGAAGCTAAAGCAGAAGTTGCACACAGACGATGAGTTGAACTGGCTGGA
CCATGGGCGGACACTGAGGGAACAGGGAGTGGAAGAGCATGAGACGTTGCTGCTGCGGAGAAAGTTCTTC
TACTCAGACCAGAATGTGGATTCCCGAGACCCTGTACAGCTGAACCTTCTCTATGTGCAGGCACGAGATG
ACATCCTGAATGGCTCCCATCCTGTCTCCTTTGACAAGGCCTGTGAATTTGCAGGCTTCCAGTGCCAGAT
CCAGTTTGGACCTCACAATGAACAGAAGCACAAGGCTGGCTTCCTTGACCTGAAGGACTTCCTGCCCAAG
GAGTATGTGAAGCAGAAGGGAGAGCGTAAGATCTTTCAGGCACACAAGAATTGTGGGCAGATGAGTGAAA
TTGAGGCCAAGGTACGCTACGTGAAGCTGGCCCGTTCCCTCAAGACTTACGGTGTCTCCTTCTTCCTAGT
CAAGGAAAAGATGAAGGGGAAGAATAAACTGGTGCCCAGGCTGTTGGGCATCACTAAGGAGTGTGTGATG
CGTGTGGATGAGAAGACCAAGGAGGTGATTCAGGAATGGAGCCTCACCAACATCAAACGCTGGGCTGCCT
CTCCCAAGAGCTTTACTCTGGACTTTGGAGACTATCAGGATGGCTACTACTCAGTACAGACGACAGAAGG
CGAGCAGATCGCACAGCTCATTGCTGGCTACATAGATATCATCCTTAAGAAGAAAAAAAGCAAGGACCAT
TTTGGGCTGGAGGGAGATGAAGAGTCTACTATGTTGGAGGACTCAGTGTCTCCCAAAAAGTCAACAGTCC
TTCAGCAGCAGTACAACCGAGTGGGGAAAGTGGAGCACGGCTCTGTGGCTCTGCCAGCCATCATGCGCTC
TGGAGCCTCTGGTCCTGAGAATTTCCAGGTGGGGAGCATGCCACCTGCCCAGCAGCAGATCACCAGTGGC
CAGATGCACCGAGGACACATGCCACCTCTGACTTCAGCCCAGCAGGCGCTCACTGGAACCATTAACTCCA
GCATGCAGGCTGTGCAGGCTGCCCAGGCCACTCTGGATGACTTTGAGACTCTACCCCCTCTTGGCCAGGA
TGCTGCCTCCAAAGCTTGGCGTAAGAACAAGATGGATGAATCAAAGCATGAGATCCACTCCCAGGTAGAT
GCCATCACAGCTGGCACTGCCTCTGTGGTAAACCTGACAGCAGGAGATCCTGCAGAGACAGACTATACAG
CAGTGGGCTGTGCAGTCACCACCATCTCTTCCAACCTGACGGAGATGTCCCGTGGGGTGAAGCTATTGGC
TGCCCTGCTGGAGGATGAAGGCGGCAATGGCCGGCCCCTTCTGCAAGCAGCAAAGGGCCTTGCAGGGGCT
GTGTCGGAACTGCTTCGCAGTGCTCAGCCCGCCAGCGCTGAGCCTCGTCAGAACCTGCTGCAGGCAGCCG
GGAACGTGGGCCAGGCCAGTGGGGAGCTGTTGCAGCAAATTGGGGAAAGTGACACTGACCCCCACTTCCA
GGATGTTCTAATGCAGCTAGCAAACGCAGTGGCAAGTGCTGCAGCCGCCCTGGTCCTCAAGGCCAAGAGT
GTGGCCCAGCGCACAGAGGATTCCGGGCTTCAGACCCAAGTGATTGCTGCAGCTACGCAATGTGCTCTGT
CCACTTCCCAGCTGGTGGCCTGTACCAAGGTGGTAGCACCTACAATCAGCTCACCTGTGTGCCAAGAACA
GCTAGTCGAGGCTGGGCGACTGGTGGCCAAAGCTGTGGAGGGCTGTGTGTCTGCCTCGCAAGCAGCTACA
GAAGATGGACAGCTGCTTCGAGGGGTAGGAGCAGCAGCCACGGCTGTCACCCAGGCCCTCAATGAGCTGC
TGCAGCACGTGAAGGCCCACGCCACCGGAGCTGGGCCTGCCGGTCGGTATGACCAAGCCACTGATACCAT
CCTCACCGTCACTGAAAACATCTTCAGCTCCATGGGTGATGCTGGGGAGATGGTGCGCCAGGCCCGCATC
CTGGCCCAAGCCACCTCAGACCTGGTCAATGCTATCAAGGCCGATGCTGAGGGGGAGAGTGATCTGGAGA
ACTCTAGAAAGCTCCTGAGTGCTGCCAAGATCCTCGCTGATGCCACCGCCAAGATGGTGGAGGCGGCCAA
GGGAGCAGCCGCCCACCCTGACAGTGAGGAACAGCAGCAGCGACTGCGTGAAGCAGCTGAGGGGCTTCGC
ATGGCCACCAATGCAGCTGCGCAGAACGCCATCAAGAAGAAGTTGGTGCAGCGCCTGGAGCATGCAGCCA
AGCAAGCTGCAGCCTCTGCAACACAGACCATTGCTGCAGCCCAACATGCAGCCTCTGCCCCCAAGGCCTC
TGCGGGCCCCCAGCCCCTACTGGTGCAGAGCTGTAAGGCCGTGGCAGAGCAGATTCCGTTGCTGGTGCAG
GGTGTCCGAGGAAGTCAAGCTCAGCCTGACAGCCCTAGTGCTCAGCTCGCCCTCATTGCTGCCAGCCAGA
GCTTCCTGCAGCCAGGTGGGAAGATGGTGGCAGCGGCAAAAGCCTCAGTGCCAACAATTCAGGACCAGGC
TTCAGCGATGCAGCTGAGTCAGTGCGCAAAGAACCTAGGCACTGCCCTGGCCGAGCTGCGCACTGCTGCT
CAGAAGGCTCAGGAGGCATGTGGACCTTTGGAGATGGATTCTGCACTGAGTGTTGTACAAAATCTAGAGA
AAGACCTACAGGAAATAAAAGCAGCAGCTCGAGATGGCAAGCTTAAGCCCTTACCTGGGGAAACAATGGA
GAAGTGTACCCAAGATCTTGGCAACAGCACCAAAGCGGTGAGCTCTGCCATCGCCAAGCTGCTGGGGGAG
ATTGCCCAGGGCAACGAGAACTATGCAGGTATTGCAGCTCGGGATGTAGCTGGTGGACTAAGGTCACTAG
CCCAGGCTGCGCGGGGTGTGGCTGCGCTGACATCAGATCCTGCAGTGCAGGCCATTGTGCTTGACACAGC
CAGCGACGTTCTGGACAAGGCCAGCAGCCTCATTGAAGAGGCAAAAAAAGCATCTGGACACCCAGGGGAC
CCAGAAAGCCAGCAAAGGCTTGCTCAGGTAGCTAAAGCAGTGACCCAAGCCCTGAACCGCTGTGTCAGCT
GCCTGCCTGGCCAAAGAGACGTGGATAATGCCCTACGAGCCGTTGGAGATGCCAGCAAGCGACTCCTGAG
TGACTTGCTTCCTCCAAGCACGGGGACATTTCAAGAAGCACAGAGCCGATTGAATGAAGCTGCAGCTGGG
TTAAATCAGGCCGCCACAGAACTGGTGCAAGCCTCCCGAGGAACTCCTCAGGACCTGGCTCGGGCCTCCG
GCCGATTTGGACAGGACTTCAGCACCTTCCTGGAAGCTGGTGTGGAGATGGCCGGACAGGCCCCGAGCCA
GGAGGACCGAGCCCAGGTGGTGTCCAACCTGAAGGGCATATCCATGTCTTCAAGCAAACTTCTCCTTGCC
GCTAAGGCCTTGTCCACAGACCCTGCTTCTCCCAACCTCAAGAGTCAGCTGGCTGCGGCTGCCCGGGCAG
TGACGGACAGCATCAACCAGCTCATCACCATGTGCACCCAGCAGGCACCTGGCCAGAAGGAGTGTGACAA
TGCACTTCGGCAGCTAGAGACAGTCCGAGAACTCCTGGAGAATCCAGTCCAGCCCATCAACGACATGTCC
TACTTCGGTTGCTTGGACAGTGTCATGGAGAACTCCAAGGTCCTAGGTGAGGCCATGACTGGCATCTCCC
AAAATGCCAAGAATGGAAATCTGCCGGAGTTTGGAGATGCCATTGCCACAGCCTCCAAGGCTCTCTGTGG
CTTCACGGAGGCAGCCGCACAGGCAGCATATCTAGTTGGTGTCTCTGACCCCAACAGCCAAGCTGGACAG
CAAGGACTGGTGGAACCCACACAGTTTGCCCGTGCAAACCAGGCAATTCAGATGGCCTGTCAGAGTCTGG
GGGAGCCTGGCTGTACCCAGGCCCAGGTGTTATCTGCAGCCACTATTGTAGCCAAACACACATCTGCATT
GTGTAACAGCTGTCGCCTGGCTTCCGCTAGGACTGCCAATCCCACTGCCAAGCGCCAGTTTGTACAGTCA
GCCAAGGAGGTGGCCAACAGTACAGCCAATCTTGTCAAGACCATCAAGGCACTAGATGGGGACTTCACAG
AAGAGAACCGTGCCCAGTGCCGAGCAGCCACAGCCCCTCTGCTGGAAGCTGTGGATAACCTGAGTGCCTT
TGCCTCCAACCCTGAGTTCTCCAGCGTCCCTGCCCAGATCAGCCCTGAGGGCAGAGCAGCCATGGAGCCC
ATTGTAATCTCTGCTAAGACAATGTTGGAGAGTGCTGGAGGGCTCATCCAGACAGCTCGGGCGTTAGCAG
TCAATCCCCGAGACCCCCCACGTTGGTCTGTGCTAGCTGGCCACTCTCGGACTGTCTCAGATTCCATCAA
GAAACTTATTACAAGCATGAGGGACAAAGCCCCAGGGCAGCTGGAGTGTGAGACAGCCATTGCGGCTCTG
AACAGCTGCTTGCGGGACCTAGATCAGGCTTCGCTTGCCGCTGTCAGCCAGCAGCTTGCTCCCCGTGAAG
GAATCTCTCAAGAGGCTTTGCACACCCAGATGCTCACTGCAGTGCAAGAAATTTCTCATCTCATTGAGCC
GCTGGCCAGCGCTGCTCGGGCTGAAGCCTCCCAGCTGGGACACAAGGTGTCCCAAATGGCCCAGTACTTT
GAACCACTCACCCTGGCTGCAGTGGGTGCTGCGTCTAAGACCCTGAGCCACCCGCAGCAGATGGCACTTC
TGGACCAGACTAAAACGTTGGCAGAGTCTGCCTTGCAGTTGCTATATACTGCCAAGGAGGCTGGTGGTAA
CCCCAAGCAAGCAGCACACACCCAGGAAGCCCTGGAGGAGGCTGTGCAGATGATGACAGAGGCCGTAGAA
GACCTGACGACGACCCTCAACGAAGCAGCCAGTGCTGCAGGAGTCGTTGGCGGCATGGTGGACTCTATCA
CTCAGGCCATCAACCAGCTAGATGAAGGACCTATGGGTGACCCAGAAGGCTCATTCGTAGATTACCAGAC
AACCATGGTGAGGACAGCCAAGGCCATTGCTGTCACTGTTCAGGAGATGGTAACCAAGTCAAACACCAGC
CCTGAAGAGCTAGGCCCTCTTGCCAACCAGCTGACCAGTGACTATGGCCGACTGGCCTCACAAGCCAAGC
CTGCAGCTGTGGCTGCTGAAAATGAAGAGATAGGCGCTCACATCAAACACCGAGTACAGGAGCTGGGCCA
TGGCTGCTCTGCTCTGGTCACCAAGGCAGGTGCCTTGCAGTGTAGCCCCAGTGATGTCTACACCAAGAAG
GAGCTCATAGAGTGTGCCCGCAGAGTGTCAGAGAAGGTCTCCCATGTTCTGGCTGCACTCCAGGCTGGGA
ATCGTGGTACCCAGGCCTGCATTACAGCAGCCAGTGCTGTGTCTGGTATCATTGCTGACCTCGACACCAC
CATCATGTTCGCTACTGCTGGCACACTTAACCGTGAGGGTGCTGAAACTTTTGCTGACCACCGGGAGGGT
ATCTTAAAGACAGCAAAGGTTCTTGTGGAGGACACCAAGGTCCTAGTGCAGAATGCAGCTGGGAGCCAGG
AGAAGTTGGCACAAGCCGCCCAGTCCTCCGTGGCCACCATTACCCGCCTCGCTGATGTGGTCAAGCTCGG
TGCAGCCAGCCTAGGAGCCGAAGACCCTGAAACTCAGGTGGTGCTGATCAATGCAGTAAAGGACGTAGCC
AAGGCCCTGGGTGACCTCATCAGCGCTACGAAGGCTGCAGCGGGCAAAGTTGGGGATGACCCTGCAGTGT
GGCAGCTCAAGAACTCTGCCAAGGTGATGGTGACCAATGTGACATCATTGCTCAAGACAGTGAAGGCTGT
GGAAGATGAGGCCACCAAAGGCACACGGGCCCTAGAGGCAACCACAGAGCACATACGTCAGGAACTGGCG
GTCTTCTGTTCCCCAGAGCCACCTGCCAAGACCTCTACCCCTGAAGACTTCATCCGAATGACCAAGGGTA
TTACTATGGCAACAGCCAAAGCCGTTGCTGCTGGCAATTCCTGTCGACAGGAAGATGTCATTGCCACAGC
CAATCTGAGCCGACGGGCTATTGCGGACATGCTTCGGGCTTGCAAGGAAGCAGCTTTCCACCCAGAAGTG
GCGCCTGATGTACGGCTCCGAGCCCTGCACTATGGCCGGGAGTGTGCCAATGGTTACCTGGAACTGCTGG
ACCACGTGCTGCTGACCCTTCAGAAGCCAAACCCAGACCTGAAGCAGCAGCTAACTGGACACTCAAAGCG
GGTTGCTGGCTCTGTGACTGAGCTCATCCAGGCTGCTGAAGCCATGAAAGGAACAGAGTGGGTGGACCCA
GAGGACCCTACTGTCATTGCTGAGAATGAGCTCTTGGGAGCCGCAGCCGCCATCGAGGCTGCAGCCAAGA
AGCTGGAGCAGCTGAAGCCCAGGGCCAAACCCAAGGAGGCGGATGAGTCCTTGAACTTTGAGGAACAAAT
CCTAGAAGCTGCCAAGTCCATCGCTGCAGCCACCAGTGCACTGGTAAAGGCTGCGTCAGCAGCCCAGAGG
GAGCTGGTGGCTCAAGGAAAGGTGGGCGCCATTCCAGCCAATGCACTGGATGATGGGCAGTGGTCGCAGG
GCCTCATTTCCGCTGCCCGTATGGTGGCTGCGGCCACCAACAATCTGTGTGAAGCAGCTAACGCAGCTGT
CCAGGGCCATGCTAGCCAGGAGAAACTCATTTCCTCAGCCAAGCAAGTAGCTGCCTCCACAGCTCAGCTC
CTGGTAGCTTGCAAGGTCAAAGCAGATCAGGACTCTGAGGCAATGAAACGGCTCCAGGCTGCTGGCAATG
CAGTGAAGAGGGCCTCAGATAACCTGGTAAAGGCGGCCCAGAAAGCTGCAGCCTTCGAAGACCAGGAGAA
TGAGACGGTGGTGGTGAAGGAGAAAATGGTTGGGGGCATTGCCCAGATTATCGCAGCACAGGAAGAGATG
CTTCGGAAGGAACGAGAGCTGGAAGAGGCTCGGAAAAAGCTCGCCCAGATCCGGCAGCAGCAGTACAAGT
TCTTGCCTTCAGAGCTTCGAGACGAGCACTAAAAAAGCCCTGTGTATTTAATGCAGACCCAGCCCAGAGA
CTGTGCCTGCCACTACCAAAGCCTTCTGGGCTGCTCAGGACCCAAGCTGCCCAACCCCAGCACTCCCCCA
AAGTGCCTGCCAAACCCTGGGCCTGGCCCTGCCCAGTCCCACTGCAAGCCGTGTCCTCTCCCTGACTCCC
AAGTGCCTTTGCACCCTAGGGCCCCTAAGTGCCTGCCCCCCTCCAGAGTATTAACGCTCCAAGAGTATTA
TTAATGCTGCCGTACCTCAGTTTGAACCTGCCAGGGCCCCAGCTGCTCCAGCCTGCCAGCAGCTTCCAGC
CAGTCCCCACGGCCACGTCAGCTCAACTCATCCCTTTTTGATACTATATCCCCTACCCAGCTACCTATGG
GGCTTGAGGGTTGTAAACCCAAACAGGTCAGACTCCCGGAATTCTGCAGTCGACGGTACCGCGGGCCCGG
GATCCACCGGATCTAGATAACTGATCATAATCAGCCATACCACATTG
