>Addgene plasmid #56622 | mVenus-Talin-18 | addgene partial sequence | sequence record 117668 | mVenus-F 5'-ctacctgagctaccagtccaaa-3'
GCGCGATCACATGGTCCTGCTGGAGTTCGTGACCGCCGCCGGGATCACTCTCGGCATGGACGAGCTGTAC
AAGTCCGGACTCAGATCTCGAGCTCAAGCTAGCTTCGAATTCGCAGAAGCTGCCACCATGGTTGCGCTTT
CGCTGAAGATTAGCATTGGGAATGTGGTGAAGACGATGCAATTTGAGCCATCTACCATGGTGTACGACGC
CTGCCGCATGATTCGTGAGCGGATCCCAGAGGCCCTGGCTGGCCCTCCCAACGACTTTGGGCTCTTTCTG
TCAGATGATGACCCCAAAAAAGGCATCTGGCTAGAGGCTGGGAAAGCTTTGGACTACTACATGCTCCGAA
ATGGGGACACCATGGAGTACAGAAAAAAGCAGAGACCCCTGAAGATACGGATGTTAGACGGAACGGTGAA
GACTATCATGGTGGATGACTCCAAGACCGTCACAGACATGCTCATGACCATTTGTGCCCGAATTGGTATC
ACCAACCATGATGAGTATTCACTGGTTCGAGAGCTGATGGAAGAAAAGAAAGATGAGGGGACAGGGACCC
TGAGAAAAGACAAGACCCTACTGCGAGATGAAAAGAAGATGGAGAAGCTAAAGCAGAAGTTGCACACAGA
CGATGAGTTGAACTGGCTGGACCATGGGCGGACACTGAGGGAACAGGGAGTGGAAGAGCATGAGACGTTG
CTGCTGCGGAGAAAGTTCTTCTACTCAGACCAGAATGTGGAT
